>Addgene plasmid #188860 | Forsur-6 | addgene full sequence | sequence record 369434 | Addgene NGS Result
AGCAGCAGTCGCTTCACGTTCGCTCGCGTATCGGTGATTCATTCTGCTAATTGAAGACGAAAGGGCCTCG
TGATACGCCTATTTTACGGCTAGCTCAGTCCTAGGTACTATGCTAGCTGTGAAAAAGAGGAGAAAGGATC
TATGGCAACTATCAACGTCTACAAAACTATCACTGGCTCACTGGTATTCGTAGTGGGTGAACTGCGTGAA
GATGCACCAATCGTTGGCGTGTCTCTGCGTGAAGGGGCAACCGAGGCTGACGCCATCGCTGAGATTCGTC
AGAACATTGAGAACCTCGGCGGCCTGTTCTTCCTGCTGCAAGGTGGCAGCCTGAACCTCGCTAAGTTGCA
GGAGCATGAGCCTGTACTCGTGACCAGCTTCGAAGCGGAAGATGTAGACGCCAGTGACTTCGAAGCCAGC
CGCGCTGACGAAGAAGAAGCAGGCGAGTAAGCTGAGCAATAACTAGCATAACCCCTTGGGGCCTCTAAAC
GGGTCTTGAGGGGTTTTTTGTATAGGTTAATGTCATGATAATAATGGTTTCTTAGACGTCAGGTGGCACT
TTTCGGGGAAATGTGCGCGGAACCCCTATTTGTTTATTTTTCTAAATACATTCAAATATGTATCCGCTCA
TGAGACAATAACCCTGATAAATGCTTCAATAATATTGAAAAAGGAAGAGTATGAGTATTCAACATTTCCG
TGTCGCCCTTATTCCCTTTTTTGCGGCATTTTGCCTTCCTGTTTTTGCTCACCCAGAAACGCTGGTGAAA
GTAAAAGATGCTGAAGATCAGTTGGGTGCACGAGTGGGTTACATCGAACTGGATCTCAACAGCGGTAAGA
TCCTTGAGAGTTTTCGCCCCGAAGAACGTTTTCCAATGATGAGCACTTTTAAAGTTCTGCTATGTGGCGC
GGTATTATCCCGTGTTGACGCCGGGCAAGAGCAACTCGGTCGCCGCATACACTATTCTCAGAATGACTTG
GTTGAGTACTCACCAGTCACAGAAAAGCATCTTACGGATGGCATGACAGTAAGAGAATTATGCAGTGCTG
CCATAACCATGAGTGATAACACTGCGGCCAACTTACTTCTGACAACGATCGGAGGACCGAAGGAGCTAAC
CGCTTTTTTGCACAACATGGGGGATCATGTAACTCGCCTTGATCGTTGGGAACCGGAGCTGAATGAAGCC
ATACCAAACGACGAGCGTGACACCACGATGCCTGCAGCAATGGCAACAACGTTGCGCAAACTATTAACTG
GCGAACTACTTACTCTAGCTTCCCGGCAACAATTAATAGACTGGATGGAGGCGGATAAAGTTGCAGGACC
ACTTCTGCGCTCGGCCCTTCCGGCTGGCTGGTTTATTGCTGATAAATCTGGAGCCGGTGAGCGTGGGTCT
CGCGGTATCATTGCAGCACTGGGGCCAGATGGTAAGCCCTCCCGTATCGTAGTTATCTACACGACGGGGA
GTCAGGCAACTATGGATGAACGAAATAGACAGATCGCTGAGATAGGTGCCTCACTGATTAAGCATTGGTA
ACTGTCAGACCAAGTTTACTCATATATACTTTAGATTGATTTAAAACTTCATTTTTAATTTAAAAGGATC
TAGGTGAAGATCCTTTTTGATAATCTCATGACCAAAATCCCTTAACGTGAGTTTTCGTTCCACTGAGCGT
CAGACCCCGTAGAAAAGATCAAAGGATCTTCTTGAGATCCTTTTTTTCTGCGCGTAATCTGCTGCTTGCA
AACAAAAAAACCACCGCTACCAGCGGTGGTTTGTTTGCCGGATCAAGAGCTACCAACTCTTTTTCCGAAG
GTAACTGGCTTCAGCAGAGCGCAGATACCAAATACTGTCCTTCTAGTGTAGCCGTAGTTAGGCCACCACT
TCAAGAACTCTGTAGCACCGCCTACATACCTCGCTCTGCTAATCCTGTTACCAGTGGCTGCTGCCAGTGG
CGATAAGTCGTGTCTTACCGGGTTGGACTCAAGACGATAGTTACCGGATAAGGCGCAGCGGTCGGGCTGA
ACGGGGGGTTCGTGCACACAGCCCAGCTTGGAGCGAACGACCTACACCGAACTGAGATACCTACAGCGTG
AGCTATGAGAAAGCGCCACGCTTCCCGAAGGGAGAAAGGCGGACAGGTATCCGGTAAGCGGCAGGGTCGG
AACAGGAGAGCGCACGAGGGAGCTTCCAGGGGGAAACGCCTGGTATCTTTATAGTCCTGTCGGGTTTCGC
CACCTCTGACTTGAGCGTCGATTTTTGTGATGCTCGTCAGGGGGGCGGAGCCTATGGAAAAACGCCAGCA
ACGCGGCCTTTTTACGGTTCCTGGCCTTTTGCTGGCCTTTTGCTCACATGTTCTTTCCTGCGTTATCCCC
TGATTCTGTGGATAACCGTATTACCGCCTTTGAGTGAGCTGATACCGCTCGCCGCAGCCGAACGACCGAG
CGCAGCGAGTCAGTGAGCGAGGAAGCGGAAGAGCGCCTGATGCGGTATTTTCTCCTTACGCATCTGTGCG
GTATTTCACACCGCAATGGTGCACTCTCAGTACAATCTGCTCTGATGCCGCATAGTTAAGCCAGTATACA
CTCCGCTATCGCTACGTGACTGGGTCATGGCTGCGCCCCGACACCCGCCAACACCCGCTGACGCGCCCTG
ACGGGCTTGTCTGCTCCCGGCATCCGCTTACAGACAAGCTGTGACCGTCTCCGGGAGCTGCATGTGTCAG
AGGTTTTCACCGTCATCACCGAAACGCGCGAGGCAGCTGCGGTAAAGCTCATCAGCGTGGTCGTGAAGCG
ATTCACAGATGTCTGCCTGTTCATCCGCGTCCAGCTCGTTGAGTTTCTCCAGAAGCGTTAATGTCTGGCT
TCTGATAAAGCGGGCCATGTTAAGGGCGGTTTTTTCCTGTTTGGTCACTGATGCCTCCGTGTAAGGGGGA
TTTCTGTTCATGGGGGTAATGATACCGATGAAACGAGAGAGGATGCTCACGATACGGGTTACTGATGATG
AACATGCCCGGTTACTGGAACGTTGTGAGGGTAAACAACTGGCGGTATGGATGCGGCGGGACCAGAGAAA
AATCACTCAGGGTCAATGCCAGCGCTTCGTTAATACAGATGTAGGTGTTCCACAGGGTAGCCAGCAGCAT
CCTGCGATGCAGATCCGGAACATAATGGTGCAGGGCGCTGACTTCCGCGTTTCCAGACTTTACGAAACAC
GGAAACCGAAGACCATTCATGTTGTTGCTCAGGTCGCAGACGTTTTGC
Features (pLannotate 1.2.2; 8 found; start..end, strand, type, name):
     89..107     +  promoter       J23119(SpeI) promoter (fragment): bacterial promoter (Registry of Standard Biological Parts BBa J23119) modified to end with an SpeI site
    463..510     +  terminator     T7 terminator: transcription terminator for bacteriophage T7 RNA polymerase
    576..680     +  promoter       AmpR promoter: bla
    681..1541    +  CDS            AmpR: β-lactamase; bla; confers resistance to ampicillin, carbenicillin, and related antibiotics
   1712..2300    +  rep_origin     ori: high-copy-number ColE1/pMB1/pBR322/pUC origin of replication
   2486..2625    -  misc_feature   bom: basis of mobility region from pBR322
   2727..2918    -  CDS            rop: Rop protein, which maintains plasmids at low copy number; rop
   2935..47      +  CDS            YPB1_ECOLX (across the origin): Protein predicted: Swiss-Prot protein existence level 4. From Escherichia coli.
