[The description below was written by a language model from this plasmid's Addgene catalogue record and pLannotate feature annotations shown in this document.]
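Description:
Forsur-6 is a small bacterial expression plasmid (about 3.3 kb) built on a pBR322 backbone and designed to express a candidate phage-encoded inhibitor of Avs proteins, a family of prokaryotic antiviral defence proteins that recognise conserved viral proteins. It is propagated in E. coli under ampicillin selection, with β-lactamase (AmpR) expressed from its native bla promoter. Replication depends on the ColE1/pMB1-type origin. Although the automated annotation labels this origin generically as high copy, the plasmid also retains the rop gene, whose product holds copy number down, in keeping with the catalogue's low-copy designation. The pBR322 bom (basis of mobility) region is also present, along with a short predicted E. coli open reading frame spanning the sequence origin, which appears to be residual backbone sequence.

The payload is a roughly 430 bp insert named Forsur-6, introduced by Gibson assembly. The catalogue gives its promoter as J23105, a weak-to-moderate member of the Anderson family of constitutive synthetic E. coli promoters. The feature table instead detects a short fragment matching J23119, which probably reflects the close sequence similarity among members of this promoter family rather than a different part. The insert coding region itself is not annotated in the table, but it should lie in the gap between this promoter and the downstream T7 terminator, which ends the transcript. No tags or reporters are recorded. The stated purpose is only "Avs inhibitor", so the plasmid is presumably used to supply Forsur-6 constitutively in bacteria carrying an Avs defence system to test whether it suppresses Avs activity. The record does not state the source organism of the insert or the specific Avs protein it targets.
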