Addgene plasmid #188860: Forsur-6
Purpose: Avs inhibitor Forsur-6
Depositing lab: Feng Zhang. Depositing organization: Broad Institute. Publication: Prokaryotic innate immunity through pattern recognition of conserved viral proteins. Gao LA, Wilkinson ME, Strecker J, Makarova KS, Macrae RK, Koonin EV, Zhang F. Science. 2022 Aug 12;377(6607):eabm4096. doi: 10.1126/science.abm4096. Epub 2022 Aug 12. PubMed 35951700.
Backbone
  Vector backbone: pBR322
  Backbone size w/o insert (bp): 2840
  Total vector size (bp): 3268
  Vector type: Bacterial Expression
Growth in bacteria
  Bacterial resistance: Ampicillin, 100 μg/mL
  Growth temperature: 37°C
  Growth strain: DH5alpha
  Copy number: Low Copy
Gene/Insert
  Gene/Insert name: Forsur-6
  Insert size (bp): 428
  GenBank ID: QHR71835.1
  Promoter: J23105
  Cloning method: Gibson Cloning
  Sequencing primers: 5′ N/A
Terms and licenses: Academic/Nonprofit Terms; Industry Terms: Not Available to Industry
How to cite: Forsur-6 was a gift from Feng Zhang (Addgene plasmid # 188860 ; http://n2t.net/addgene:188860 ; RRID:Addgene_188860)
